Addgene plasmid #237399: MIGR1-U6gRNA1-Filler-v1
Purpose: (Empty Backbone) For inserting a single guide RNA or later cloning two U6-gRNA cassettes with MIGR1-U6gRNA1-Filler-v2.
Depositing lab: Zuoming Sun. Depositing organization: Beckman Research Institute of the City of Hope. Publication: Protocol for CRISPR-mediated deletion of cis-regulatory element in murine Th17 cells for in vivo assessment of effector function. Zhong X, Wu H, Wang G, Sun Z. STAR Protoc. 2025 Jun 20;6(2):103831. doi: 10.1016/j.xpro.2025.103831. Epub 2025 May 20. PubMed 40397576.
Backbone
  Vector backbone: MIGR1
  Backbone manufacturer: Warren Pear (Addgene #27490)
  Backbone size (bp): 5100
  Modifications to backbone: Damage a BspMI site
  Vector type: Mammalian Expression, Retroviral, CRISPR
  Promoter: U6, PGK
Growth in bacteria
  Bacterial resistance: Ampicillin, 100 μg/mL
  Growth temperature: 37°C
  Growth strain: NEB Stable
  Copy number: High Copy
Gene/Insert
  Cloning method: Restriction Enzyme
  Sequencing primers: 5′ cccttgaacctcctcgttcgacc
Terms and licenses: Academic/Nonprofit Terms; Industry Terms: Not Available to Industry
Depositor comments: This vector is designed for dual sgRNA cloning to delete cis-regulatory elements when paired with MIGR1-U6gRNA1-Filler-v2 (237400). It enables direct transfer of the U6gRNA cassette (containing the inserted gRNA) between vectors by restriction digestion and ligation. It can also be used for individual sgRNA cloning.
How to cite: MIGR1-U6gRNA1-Filler-v1 was a gift from Zuoming Sun (Addgene plasmid # 237399 ; http://n2t.net/addgene:237399 ; RRID:Addgene_237399)
