[The description below was written by a language model from this plasmid's Addgene catalogue record and pLannotate feature annotations shown in this document.]
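Description:
MIGR1-U6gRNA1-Filler-v1 is an empty gammaretroviral CRISPR guide-RNA backbone derived from MIGR1, in which the depositor destroyed a BspMI site. The sequenced plasmid is 7,366 nt. The viral portion is bounded by murine embryonic stem cell virus 5' and 3' LTRs and carries the MESV Ψ packaging signal plus a truncated, start-codon-less MMLV gag segment, which together allow the genomic transcript to be packaged into retroviral particles when structural proteins are provided in trans. In bacteria it is maintained through a high-copy ColE1/pUC-type origin and selected with ampicillin via the β-lactamase gene. The remaining annotated pieces (lac promoter/operator, and lacI, lacZα, rop, bom, TcR and env fragments) are non-functional remnants of the parental backbone.

Between the LTRs sit two expression units. A human U6 RNA polymerase III promoter lies upstream of the Streptococcus pyogenes Cas9 gRNA scaffold, separated from it by an unannotated stretch of roughly 640 nt that corresponds to the "filler" in the name; this stuffer is presumably removed by restriction digestion and replaced with a guide sequence. Downstream, a mouse PGK promoter drives TagBFP, a blue fluorescent marker for identifying or sorting transduced cells. No Cas9 is encoded, so the nuclease must come from another source.

The vector can be used for a single sgRNA, but it is designed to pair with the companion v2 plasmid: a loaded U6-gRNA cassette can be moved between the two by digestion and ligation, giving one retrovirus with two guides. The stated application is deletion of cis-regulatory elements, and the associated publication applies this in murine Th17 cells to assess effector function in vivo.
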