Features (pLannotate 1.2.2; 21 found; start..end, strand, type, name):
    123..639     +  LTR            5' LTR: 5' long terminal repeat from murine embryonic stem cell virus
    703..1044    +  misc_feature   MESV Ψ: packaging signal of murine embryonic stem cell virus
   1111..1527    +  CDS            gag (truncated): truncated Moloney murine leukemia virus (MMLV) gag gene lacking the start codon
   1546..1786    +  promoter       U6 promoter: RNA polymerase III promoter for human U6 snRNA
   2428..2503    +  misc_RNA       gRNA scaffold: guide RNA scaffold for the Streptococcus pyogenes CRISPR/Cas9 system
   2550..3049    +  promoter       PGK promoter: mouse phosphoglycerate kinase 1 promoter
   3074..3772    +  CDS            TagBFP: TagBFP is a basic (constitutively fluorescent) blue fluorescent protein published in 2008, derived from Entacmaea quadricolor. It is reported to be a very rapidly-maturing monomer with very low acid sensitivity.
   3795..3820    +  misc_feature   MCS (fragment): pBluescript multiple cloning site
   3883..4397    +  LTR            3' LTR: 3' long terminal repeat from murine embryonic stem cell virus
   4559..4575    -  protein_bind   lac operator: The lac repressor binds to the lac operator to inhibit transcription in E. coli. This inhibition can be relieved by adding lactose or isopropyl-β-D-thiogalactopyranoside (IPTG). lac repressor encoded by lacI
   4583..4613    -  promoter       lac promoter: promoter for the E. coli lac operon
   4628..4649    -  protein_bind   CAP binding site: CAP binding activates transcription in the presence of cAMP. E. coli catabolite activator protein
   4662..4754    -  CDS            lacI (fragment): lac repressor; lacI; The lac repressor binds to the lac operator to inhibit transcription in E. coli. This inhibition can be relieved by adding lactose or isopropyl-β-D-thiogalactopyranoside (IPTG).
   4937..5525    -  rep_origin     ori: high-copy-number ColE1/pMB1/pBR322/pUC origin of replication
   5696..6556    -  CDS            AmpR: β-lactamase; bla; confers resistance to ampicillin, carbenicillin, and related antibiotics
   6557..6661    -  promoter       AmpR promoter: bla
   6756..6791    +  CDS            rop (fragment): Rop protein, which maintains plasmids at low copy number; rop
   6893..6992    +  misc_feature   bom (fragment): basis of mobility region from pBR322
   6998..7147    -  CDS            lacZα (fragment): LacZα fragment of β-galactosidase; lacZ fragment
   7147..7348    -  CDS            TcR (fragment): tetracycline efflux protein; tet; confers resistance to tetracycline
   7349..81      +  CDS            env (fragment) (across the origin): murine leukemia virus gPr80 envelope polyprotein precursor; env; proteolytically cleaved into gp70SU and p15TM subunits
>Addgene plasmid #237399 | MIGR1-U6gRNA1-Filler-v1 | addgene full sequence | sequence record 476304 | Addgene NGS Result
AAAGACAGGATATCAGTGGTCCAGGCTCTAGTTTTGACTCAACAATATCACCAGCTGAAGCCTATAGAGT
ACGAGCCATAGATAAAATAAAAGATTTTATTTAGTCTCCAGAAAAAGGGGGGAATGAAAGACCCCACCTG
TAGGTTTGGCAAGCTAGCTTAAGTAACGCCATTTTGCAAGGCATGGAAAATACATAACTGAGAATAGAGA
AGTTCAGATCAAGGTTAGGAACAGAGAGACAGCAGAATATGGGCCAAACAGGATATCTGTGGTAAGCAGT
TCCTGCCCCGGCTCAGGGCCAAGAACAGATGGTCCCCAGATGCGGTCCCGCCCTCAGCAGTTTCTAGAGA
ACCATCAGATGTTTCCAGGGTGCCCCAAGGACCTGAAATGACCCTGTGCCTTATTTGAACTAACCAATCA
GTTCGCTTCTCGCTTCTGTTCGCGCGCTTCTGCTCCCCGAGCTCAATAAAAGAGCCCACAACCCCTCACT
CGGCGCGCCAGTCCTCCGATAGACTGCGTCGCCCGGGTACCCGTATTCCCAATAAAGCCTCTTGCTGTTT
GCATCCGAATCGTGGACTCGCTGATCCTTGGGAGGGTCTCCTCAGATTGATTGACTGCCCACCTCGGGGG
TCTTTCATTTGGAGGTTCCACCGAGATTTGGAGACCCCTGCCCAGGGACCACCGACCCCCCCGCCGGGAG
GTAAGCTGGCCAGCGGTCGTTTCGTGTCTGTCTCTGTCTTTGTGCGTGTTTGTGCCGGCATCTAATGTTT
GCGCCTGCGTCTGTACTAGTTAGCTAACTAGCTCTGTATCTGGCGGACCCGTGGTGGAACTGACGAGTTC
TGAACACCCGGCCGCAACCCTGGGAGACGTCCCAGGGACTTTGGGGGCCGTTTTTGTGGCCCGACCTGAG
GAAGGGAGTCGATGTGGAATCCGACCCCGTCAGGATATGTGGTTCTGGTAGGAGACGAGAACCTAAAACA
GTTCCCGCCTCCGTCTGAATTTTTGCTTTCGGTTTGGAACCGAAGCCGCGCGTCTTGTCTGCTGCAGCGC
TGCAGCATCGTTCTGTGTTGTCTCTGTCTGACTGTGTTTCTGTATTTGTCTGAAAATTAGGGCCAGACTG
TTACCACTCCCTTAAGTTTGACCTTAGGTCACTGGAAAGATGTCGAGCGGATCGCTCACAACCAGTCGGT
AGATGTCAAGAAGAGACGTTGGGTTACCTTCTGCTCTGCAGAATGGCCAACCTTTAACGTCGGATGGCCG
CGAGACGGCACCTTTAACCGAGACCTCATCACCCAGGTTAAGATCAAGGTCTTTTCACCTGGCCCGCATG
GACACCCAGACCAGGTCCCCTACATCGTGACCTGGGAAGCCTTGGCTTTTGACCCCCCTCCCTGGGTCAA
GCCCTTTGTACACCCTAAGCCTCCGCCTCCTCTTCCTCCATCCGCCCCGTCTCTCCCCCTTGAACCTCCT
CGTTCGACCCCGCCTCGATCCTCCCTTTATCCAGCCCTCACTCCTTCTCTAGGCGCCGGAATTAGATCTC
TCGAGGAGGGCCTATTTCCCATGATTCCTTCATATTTGCATATACGATACAAGGCTGTTAGAGAGATAAT
TAGAATTAATTTGACTGTAAACACAAAGATATTAGTACAAAATACGTGACGTAGAAAGTAATAATTTCTT
GGGTAGTTTGCAGTTTTAAAATTATGTTTTAAAATGGACTATCATATGCTTACCGTAACTTGAAAGTATT
TCGATTTCTTGGCTTTATATATCTTGTGGAAAGGACGAAACACCGGGTCTTCGCAATTTGAGTTAAGGGT
GTTGCTCTCAATGATTTCATTAATGGTTCAATTTTTAATTTCTTTTCTTCTGGTTTAAAATTCAAGTTTA
AAGTGAAAGTGTAATATGCACCCATTTCTTTAAATAAATCTTCTAAATAGTCTACTAATGTTTTATTTTG
TTTTTTATAAAATCAAGCAGCCTCTGCTATTAATATAGAAGCTTGTATTCCATCTTTATCTCTAGCTGAG
TCATCAATTACATATCCATAACTTTCTTCATAAGCAAAAACAAAATTTAATCCGTTATCTTCTTCTTTAG
CAATTTCTCTACCCATTCATTTAAATCCAGTTAAAGTTTTTACAATATTAACTCCATATTTTTCATGAGC
GATTCTATCACCCAAATCACTTGTTACAAAACTTGAATATAGAGCCGGATTTTTTGGAATGCTATTTAAG
CGTTTTAGATTTGATAATTTTCAATCAATTAAAATTGGTCCTGTTTGATTTCCATCTAATCTTACAAAAT
GACCATCATGTTTTATTGCCATTCCAAATCTGTCAGCATCTGGGTCATTCATAATAATAATATCTGCATC
ATGTTTAATACCATATTCAAGCGGTATTTTTCATGCAGGGAAGACCTGTTTTAGAGCTAGAAATAGCAAG
TTAAAATAAGGCTAGTCCGTTATCAACTTGAAAAAGTGGCACCGAGTCGGTGCTTTTTTTGCACAGCGCG
TATGTGAATTCGGTGGATCCAATTCTACCGGGTAGGGGAGGCGCTTTTCCCAAGGCAGTCTGGAGCATGC
GCTTTAGCAGCCCCGCTGGGCACTTGGCGCTACACAAGTGGCCTCTGGCCTCGCACACATTCCACATCCA
CCGGTAGGCGCCAACCGGCTCCGTTCTTTGGTGGCCCCTTCGCGCCACCTTCTACTCCTCCCCTAGTCAG
GAAGTTCCCCCCCGCCCCGCAGCTCGCGTCGTGCAGGACGTGACAAATGGAAGTAGCACGTCTCACTAGT
CTCGTGCAGATGGACAGCACCGCTGAGCAATGGAAGCGGGTAGGCCTTTGGGGCAGCGGCCAATAGCAGC
TTTGCTCCTTCGCTTTCTGGGCTCAGAGGCTGGGAAGGGGTGGGTCCGGGGGCGGGCTCAGGGGCGGGCT
CAGGGGCGGGGCGGGCGCCCGAAGGTCCTCCGGAGGCCCGGCATTCTGCACGCTTCAAAAGCGCACGTCT
GCCGCGCTGTTCTCCTCTTCCTCATCTCCGGGCCTTTCGGACCGGTTCTAGAGCGCTGCCACCATGAGCG
AGCTGATTAAGGAGAACATGCACATGAAGCTGTACATGGAGGGCACCGTGGACAACCATCACTTCAAGTG
CACATCCGAGGGCGAAGGCAAGCCCTACGAGGGCACCCAGACCATGAGAATCAAGGTGGTCGAGGGCGGC
CCTCTCCCCTTCGCCTTCGACATCCTGGCTACTAGCTTCCTCTACGGCAGCAAGACCTTCATCAACCACA
CCCAGGGCATCCCCGACTTCTTCAAGCAGTCCTTCCCTGAGGGCTTCACATGGGAGAGAGTCACCACATA
CGAGGACGGGGGCGTGCTGACCGCTACCCAGGACACCAGCCTCCAGGACGGCTGCCTCATCTACAACGTC
AAGATCAGAGGGGTGAACTTCACATCCAACGGCCCTGTGATGCAGAAGAAAACACTCGGCTGGGAGGCCT
TCACCGAGACGCTGTACCCCGCTGACGGCGGCCTGGAAGGCAGAAACGACATGGCCCTGAAGCTCGTGGG
CGGGAGCCATCTGATCGCAAACATCAAGACCACATATAGATCCAAGAAACCCGCTAAGAACCTCAAGATG
CCTGGCGTCTACTATGTGGACTACAGACTGGAAAGAATCAAGGAGGCCAACAACGAGACCTACGTCGAGC
AGCACGAGGTGGCAGTGGCCAGATACTGCGACCTCCCTAGCAAACTGGGGCACAAGCTTAATTGAGCGGC
CGCTGAATTAATTAATATCAAGCTTATCGATACCGTCGACTCCTGCAGCCAAGCTTATCGATAAAATAAA
AGATTTTATTTAGTCTCCAGAAAAAGGGGGGAATGAAAGACCCCACCTGTAGGTTTGGCAAGCTAGCTTA
AGTAACGCCATTTTGCAAGGCATGGAAAATACATAACTGAGAATAGAGAAGTTCAGATCAAGGTTAGGAA
CAGAGAGACAGCAGAATATGGGCCAAACAGGATATCTGTGGTAAGCAGTTCCTGCCCCGGCTCAGGGCCA
AGAACAGATGGTCCCCAGATGCGGTCCCGCCCTCAGCAGTTTCTAGAGAACCATCAGATGTTTCCAGGGT
GCCCCAAGGACCTGAAATGACCCTGTGCCTTATTTGAACTAACCAATCAGTTCGCTTCTCGCTTCTGTTC
GCGCGCTTCTGCTCCCCGAGCTCAATAAAAGAGCCCACAACCCCTCACTCGGCGCGCCAGTCCTCCGATA
GACTGCGTCGCCCGGGTACCCGTGTATCCAATAAACCCTCTTGCAGTTGCATCCGACTTGTGGTCTCGCT
GTTCCTTGGGAGGGTCTCCTCTGAGTGATTGACTACCCGTCAGCGGGGGTCTTTCATGGGTAACAGTTTC
TTGAAGTTGGAGAACAACATTCTGAGGGTAGGAGTCGAATATTAAGTAATCCTGACTCAATTAGCCACTG
TTTTGAATCCACATACTCCAATACTCCTGAAATAGTTCATTATGGACAGCGCAGAAAGAGCTGGGGAGAA
TTGTGAAATTGTTATCCGCTCACAATTCCACACAACATACGAGCCGGAAGCATAAAGTGTAAAGCCTGGG
GTGCCTAATGAGTGAGCTAACTCACATTAATTGCGTTGCGCTCACTGCCCGCTTTCCAGTCGGGAAACCT
GTCGTGCCAGCTGCATTAATGAATCGGCCAACGCGCGGGGAGAGGCGGTTTGCGTATTGGGCGCTCTTCC
GCTTCCTCGCTCACTGACTCGCTGCGCTCGGTCGTTCGGCTGCGGCGAGCGGTATCAGCTCACTCAAAGG
CGGTAATACGGTTATCCACAGAATCAGGGGATAACGCAGGAAAGAACATGTGAGCAAAAGGCCAGCAAAA
GGCCAGGAACCGTAAAAAGGCCGCGTTGCTGGCGTTTTTCCATAGGCTCCGCCCCCCTGACGAGCATCAC
AAAAATCGACGCTCAAGTCAGAGGTGGCGAAACCCGACAGGACTATAAAGATACCAGGCGTTTCCCCCTG
GAAGCTCCCTCGTGCGCTCTCCTGTTCCGACCCTGCCGCTTACCGGATACCTGTCCGCCTTTCTCCCTTC
GGGAAGCGTGGCGCTTTCTCATAGCTCACGCTGTAGGTATCTCAGTTCGGTGTAGGTCGTTCGCTCCAAG
CTGGGCTGTGTGCACGAACCCCCCGTTCAGCCCGACCGCTGCGCCTTATCCGGTAACTATCGTCTTGAGT
CCAACCCGGTAAGACACGACTTATCGCCACTGGCAGCAGCCACTGGTAACAGGATTAGCAGAGCGAGGTA
TGTAGGCGGTGCTACAGAGTTCTTGAAGTGGTGGCCTAACTACGGCTACACTAGAAGAACAGTATTTGGT
ATCTGCGCTCTGCTGAAGCCAGTTACCTTCGGAAAAAGAGTTGGTAGCTCTTGATCCGGCAAACAAACCA
CCGCTGGTAGCGGTGGTTTTTTTGTTTGCAAGCAGCAGATTACGCGCAGAAAAAAAGGATCTCAAGAAGA
TCCTTTGATCTTTTCTACGGGGTCTGACGCTCAGTGGAACGAAAACTCACGTTAAGGGATTTTGGTCATG
AGATTATCAAAAAGGATCTTCACCTAGATCCTTTTAAATTAAAAATGAAGTTTTAAATCAATCTAAAGTA
TATATGAGTAAACTTGGTCTGACAGTTACCAATGCTTAATCAGTGAGGCACCTATCTCAGCGATCTGTCT
ATTTCGTTCATCCATAGTTGCCTGACTCCCCGTCGTGTAGATAACTACGATACGGGAGGGCTTACCATCT
GGCCCCAGTGCTGCAATGATACCGCGAGACCCACGCTCACCGGCTCCAGATTTATCAGCAATAAACCAGC
CAGCCGGAAGGGCCGAGCGCAGAAGTGGTCCTGCAACTTTATCCGCCTCCATCCAGTCTATTAATTGTTG
CCGGGAAGCTAGAGTAAGTAGTTCGCCAGTTAATAGTTTGCGCAACGTTGTTGCCATTGCTACAGGCATC
GTGGTGTCACGCTCGTCGTTTGGTATGGCTTCATTCAGCTCCGGTTCCCAACGATCAAGGCGAGTTACAT
GATCCCCCATGTTGTGCAAAAAAGCGGTTAGCTCCTTCGGTCCTCCGATCGTTGTCAGAAGTAAGTTGGC
CGCAGTGTTATCACTCATGGTTATGGCAGCACTGCATAATTCTCTTACTGTCATGCCATCCGTAAGATGC
TTTTCTGTGACTGGTGAGTACTCAACCAAGTCATTCTGAGAATAGTGTATGCGGCGACCGAGTTGCTCTT
GCCCGGCGTCAATACGGGATAATACCGCGCCACATAGCAGAACTTTAAAAGTGCTCATCATTGGAAAACG
TTCTTCGGGGCGAAAACTCTCAAGGATCTTACCGCTGTTGAGATCCAGTTCGATGTAACCCACTCGTGCA
CCCAACTGATCTTCAGCATCTTTTACTTTCACCAGCGTTTCTGGGTGAGCAAAAACAGGAAGGCAAAATG
CCGCAAAAAAGGGAATAAGGGCGACACGGAAATGTTGAATACTCATACTCTTCCTTTTTCAATATTATTG
AAGCATTTATCAGGGTTATTGTCTCATGAGCGGATACATATTTGAATGTATTTAGAAAAATAAACAAATA
GGGGTTCCGCGCACATTTCCCCGAAAAGTGCCACCTGACGTCTAAGAAACCATTATTATCATGACATTAA
CCTATAAAAATAGGCGTATCACGAGGCCCTTTCGTCTCGCGCGTTTCGGTGATGACGGTGAAAACCTCTG
ACACATGCAGCTCCCGGAGACGGTCACAGCTTGTCTGTAAGCGGATGCCGGGAGCAGACAAGCCCGTCAG
GGCGCGTCAGCGGGTGTTGGCGGGTGTCGGGGCTGGCTTAACTATGCGGCATCAGAGCAGATTGTACTGA
GAGTGCACCATATGCGGTGTGAAATACCGCACAGATGCGTAAGGAGAAAATACCGCATCAGGCGCCATTC
GCCATTCAGGCTGCGCAACTGTTGGGAAGGGCGATCGGTGCGGGCCTCTTCGCTATTACGCCAGCTGGCG
AAAGGGGGATGTGCTGCAAGGCGATTAAGTTGGGTAACGCCAGGGTTTTCCCAGTCACGACGTTGTAAAA
CGACGGCGCAAGGAATGGTGCATGCAAGGAGATGGCGCCCAACAGTCCCCCGGCCACGGGGCCTGCCACC
ATACCCACGCCGAAACAAGCGCTCATGAGCCCGAAGTGGCGAGCCCGATCTTCCCCATCGGTGATGTCGG
CGATATAGGCGCCAGCAACCGCACCTGTGGCGCCGGTGATGCCGGCCACGATGCGTCCGGCGTAGAGGCG
ATTAGTCCAATTTGTT
